Addgene plasmid #17236: pMKO shRNA Bmf
Depositing lab: Joan Brugge. Depositing organization: Harvard Medical School. Publication: Functional role and oncogene-regulated expression of the BH3-only factor Bmf in mammary epithelial anoikis and morphogenesis. Schmelzle T, Mailleux AA, Overholtzer M, Carroll JS, Solimini NL, Lightcap ES, Veiby OP, Brugge JS. Proc Natl Acad Sci U S A. 2007 Mar 6. 104(10):3787-92. 10.1073/pnas.0700115104 PubMed 17360431.
Backbone
  Vector backbone: pMKO.1
  Backbone manufacturer: Available at Addgene (#8452)
  Backbone size w/o insert (bp): 6700
  Vector type: Mammalian Expression, Retroviral, RNAi
  Selectable markers: Puromycin
Growth in bacteria
  Bacterial resistance: Ampicillin, 100 μg/mL
  Growth temperature: 37°C
  Growth strain: DH5alpha
  Copy number: Unknown
Gene/Insert
  Gene/Insert name: Bmf shRNA (alt name: Bmf)
  Species: H. sapiens (human)
  Insert size (bp): 60
  Entrez Gene: BMF
  Cloning method: Restriction Enzyme; 5′ cloning site AgeI (destroyed during cloning); 3′ cloning site EcoRI (destroyed during cloning)
  Sequencing primers: 5′ pLXSN 5'
Terms and licenses: Academic/Nonprofit Terms; Industry Terms: Not Available to Industry
Depositor comments: see article supplementary materials for shRNA seequence
How to cite: pMKO shRNA Bmf was a gift from Joan Brugge (Addgene plasmid # 17236 ; http://n2t.net/addgene:17236 ; RRID:Addgene_17236)
