[The description below was written by a language model from this plasmid's Addgene catalogue record.]
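Description:
pMKO shRNA Bmf is a retroviral RNA interference plasmid built on the pMKO.1 backbone (about 6.7 kb without insert) and designed to knock down human BMF, a BH3-only pro-apoptotic member of the Bcl-2 family. It is classed as a mammalian expression, retroviral and RNAi vector. In bacteria it is maintained under ampicillin selection, while transduced mammalian cells are selected with puromycin. The copy number is recorded as unknown, and no feature table accompanies the entry, so the origin of replication, the LTRs and packaging signal, and the promoters driving the hairpin and the puromycin marker are not itemised in the record.

The payload is a short hairpin cassette of roughly 60 bp targeting BMF, inserted by restriction cloning between the AgeI and EcoRI sites of the backbone, both of which were destroyed during cloning. The hairpin sequence itself is not given in the record, which refers instead to the supplementary material of the associated publication. As with retroviral shRNA vectors generally, the plasmid would be introduced into a packaging cell line to produce virus that integrates the hairpin and resistance cassette into target cells. This allows stable, selectable silencing rather than transient knockdown.

The associated study examined the role of Bmf, and its regulation by oncogenes, in anoikis (detachment-induced cell death) and morphogenesis of mammary epithelial cells. This indicates the construct's use for stable loss-of-function analysis of BMF in human epithelial cell models. Distribution is limited to academic and nonprofit users.
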