>Addgene plasmid #17236 | pMKO shRNA Bmf | addgene partial sequence | sequence record 22986 | 17236 with pLXSN5'
CCCTCACTCCTTCTCTAGGCGCCGGAATTGAAGATCTGTCGACAAGGTCGGGCAGGAAGAGGGCCTATTT
CCCATGATTCCTTCATATTTGCATATACGATACAAGGCTGTTAGAGAGATAATTAGAATTAATTTGACTG
TAAACACAAAGATATTAGTACAAAATACGTGACGTAGAAAGTAATAATTTCTTGGGTAGTTTGCAGTTTT
AAAATTATGTTTTAAAATGGACTATCATATGCTTACCGTAACTTGAAAGTATTTCGATTTCTTGGCTTTA
TATATCTTGTGGAAAGGACGAAACACCGGTGCTGGCTAT
